Addgene plasmid #143358: TFORF2271
Purpose: Lentiviral vector for overexpressing transcription factor ORFs with unique 24-bp barcodes. Barcodes facilitate identification of transcription factors in pooled screens.
Depositing lab: Feng Zhang. Depositing organization: Broad Institute. Publication: A transcription factor atlas of directed differentiation. Joung J, Ma S, Tay T, Geiger-Schuller KR, Kirchgatterer PC, Verdine VK, Guo B, Arias-Garcia MA, Allen WE, Singh A, Kuksenko O, Abudayyeh OO, Gootenberg JS, Fu Z, Macrae RK, Buenrostro JD, Regev A, Zhang F. Cell. 2023 Jan 5;186(1):209-229.e26. doi: 10.1016/j.cell.2022.11.026. PubMed 36608654.
Backbone
  Vector backbone: pLX_TRC317
  Backbone manufacturer: Broad Institute Genetic Perturbation Platform
  Backbone size w/o insert (bp): 8264
  Vector type: Mammalian Expression, Lentiviral
  Selectable markers: Puromycin
Growth in bacteria
  Bacterial resistance: Ampicillin, 100 μg/mL
  Growth temperature: 30°C
  Growth strain: NEB Stable
  Copy number: High Copy
Gene/Insert
  Gene/Insert name: PRDM5
  Species: H. sapiens (human)
  Insert size (bp): 1607
  Entrez Gene: PRDM5 (a.k.a. BCS2, PFM2)
  Promoter: EF1a
  Cloning method: Unknown
  Sequencing primers: 5′ GGGTGGAGACTGAAGTTAGGCCAG; 3′ CACATAGCGTAAAAGGAGCAACATAG
Terms and licenses: Academic/Nonprofit Terms; Industry Terms: Not Available to Industry
Depositor comments: NM_001300824,ENST00000515109 . The transcription factor ORF portion of this plasmid was synthesized by Genewiz. Please test multiple small colonies in case of plasmid recombination. To make this collection available in a timely manner, a portion of this collection was not fully sequenced by Addgene. If an Addgene verified full plasmid sequence is not available, please contact us prior to placing an order to request the full sequence.
How to cite: TFORF2271 was a gift from Feng Zhang (Addgene plasmid # 143358 ; http://n2t.net/addgene:143358 ; RRID:Addgene_143358)
