[The description below was written by a language model from this plasmid's Addgene catalogue record and pLannotate feature annotations shown in this document.]
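Description:
TFORF2271 is a third-generation-style, self-inactivating lentiviral expression plasmid built on the pLX_TRC317 backbone and carrying the human transcription factor PRDM5 as its open reading frame. It belongs to a barcoded transcription factor ORF collection in which each clone carries a unique 24-bp barcode, so that the overexpressed factor can be identified by sequencing in pooled screens. In bacteria the plasmid replicates from a high-copy ColE1/pUC-type origin and is selected with ampicillin through the bla gene. An f1 origin and remnants of a lac/T7/T3 cloning region are also present in the backbone. The depositor notes that the plasmid can recombine, as is common with LTR-containing vectors, and that the ORF was made by gene synthesis.

The viral portion begins with an RSV promoter fused to a truncated HIV-1 5' LTR, which drives Tat-independent production of genomic RNA in packaging cells. It is followed by the Ψ packaging signal with a gag fragment and the Rev response element for nuclear export. Inside the transfer region, an SV40 early promoter expresses puromycin N-acetyltransferase for selection of transduced mammalian cells. A cPPT/CTS element, which aids nuclear import of the provirus, comes next, and then the strong constitutive EF-1α promoter drives PRDM5. The annotation matches only part of the roughly 1.6 kb insert to the reference PRDM5 protein, consistent with the specific transcript isoform cited in the depositor comments. The feature table does not annotate the barcode, so its position is not stated. A WPRE downstream enhances transcript stability and expression, and the ΔU3 3' LTR inactivates the integrated LTR promoter. The construct is used to make lentivirus for stable PRDM5 overexpression, for example in directed differentiation screens.
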