Features (pLannotate 1.2.2; 31 found; start..end, strand, type, name):
      5..231     +  promoter       RSV promoter: Rous sarcoma virus enhancer/promoter
    232..412     +  LTR            5' LTR (truncated): truncated 5' long terminal repeat (LTR) from HIV-1
    459..584     +  misc_feature   HIV-1 Ψ: packaging signal of human immunodeficiency virus type 1
    568..931     +  CDS            HIV-1 gag (fragment): gag protein from human immunodeficiency virus 1; gag
   1077..1310    +  misc_feature   RRE: The Rev response element (RRE) of HIV-1 allows for Rev-dependent mRNA export from the nucleus to the cytoplasm.
   1687..1713    +  CDS            Rev (fragment): human immunodeficiency virus 1 (HIV-1) Rev protein; rev; enhances nuclear export of unspliced and incompletely spliced viral mRNAs
   1720..1743    +  promoter       SV40 promoter (fragment): SV40 early promoter
   1744..1815    +  promoter       SV40 promoter (fragment): SV40 enhancer and early promoter
   1839..1974    +  rep_origin     SV40 ori: SV40 origin of replication
   2020..2616    +  CDS            PuroR (fragment): puromycin N-acetyltransferase; pac from Streptomyces; confers resistance to puromycin
   2665..2782    +  misc_feature   cPPT/CTS: central polypurine tract and central termination sequence of HIV-1
   2847..2913    +  CDS            small t antigen (fragment): SV40 (simian virus 40) small t antigen
   2920..4098    +  promoter       EF-1α promoter: strong constitutive promoter for human elongation factor EF-1α
   4115..5491    +  CDS            PRDM5 (fragment): PRDM5_HUMAN - Also known as PFM2. Experimental evidence at protein level: Swiss-Prot protein existence level 1. Sequence-specific DNA-binding transcription factor. Represses transcription at least in part by recruitment of the histone methyltransferase EHMT2/G9A and histone deacetylases such as HDAC1. Regulates hematopoiesis-associated protein-coding and microRNA (miRNA) genes. May regulate the expression of proteins involved in extracellular matrix development and maintenance, including fibrillar collagens, such as COL4A1 and COL11A1, connective tissue components, such as HAPLN1, and molecule
   5633..5686    +  promoter       U6 promoter (fragment): RNA polymerase III promoter for human U6 snRNA
   5728..6316    +  misc_feature   WPRE: woodchuck hepatitis virus posttranscriptional regulatory element
   6367..6386    +  misc_feature   cPPT/CTS (fragment): central polypurine tract and central termination sequence of HIV-1
   6388..6621    +  LTR            3' LTR (ΔU3): self-inactivating 3' long terminal repeat (LTR) from HIV-1
   6699..6820    +  polyA_signal   SV40 poly(A) signal: SV40 polyadenylation signal
   6860..6995    +  rep_origin     SV40 ori: SV40 origin of replication
   7016..7034    -  promoter       T7 promoter: promoter for bacteriophage T7 RNA polymerase
   7042..7197    +  CDS            lacZα (fragment): LacZα fragment of β-galactosidase; lacZ fragment
   7202..7630    +  rep_origin     f1 ori (sequence partly withheld): f1 bacteriophage origin of replication; arrow indicates direction of (+) strand synthesis
   7683..7787    +  promoter       AmpR promoter: bla
   7788..8648    +  CDS            AmpR: β-lactamase; bla; confers resistance to ampicillin, carbenicillin, and related antibiotics
   8819..9407    +  rep_origin     ori: high-copy-number ColE1/pMB1/pBR322/pUC origin of replication
   9590..9682    +  CDS            lacI (fragment): lac repressor; lacI; The lac repressor binds to the lac operator to inhibit transcription in E. coli. This inhibition can be relieved by adding lactose or isopropyl-β-D-thiogalactopyranoside (IPTG).
   9695..9716    +  protein_bind   CAP binding site: CAP binding activates transcription in the presence of cAMP. E. coli catabolite activator protein
   9731..9761    +  promoter       lac promoter: promoter for the E. coli lac operon
   9769..9785    +  protein_bind   lac operator: The lac repressor binds to the lac operator to inhibit transcription in E. coli. This inhibition can be relieved by adding lactose or isopropyl-β-D-thiogalactopyranoside (IPTG). lac repressor encoded by lacI
   9830..9848    +  promoter       T3 promoter: promoter for bacteriophage T3 RNA polymerase
>Addgene plasmid #143358 | TFORF2271 | addgene full sequence | sequence record 462937 | Addgene NGS Result
TTAATGTAGTCTTATGCAATACTCTTGTAGTCTTGCAACATGGTAACGATGAGTTAGCAACATGCCTTAC
AAGGAGAGAAAAAGCACCGTGCATGCCGATTGGTGGAAGTAAGGTGGTACGATCGTGCCTTATTAGGAAG
GCAACAGACGGGTCTGACATGGATTGGACGAACCACTGAATTGCCGCATTGCAGAGATATTGTATTTAAG
TGCCTAGCTCGATACATAAACGGGTCTCTCTGGTTAGACCAGATCTGAGCCTGGGAGCTCTCTGGCTAAC
TAGGGAACCCACTGCTTAAGCCTCAATAAAGCTTGCCTTGAGTGCTTCAAGTAGTGTGTGCCCGTCTGTT
GTGTGACTCTGGTAACTAGAGATCCCTCAGACCCTTTTAGTCAGTGTGGAAAATCTCTAGCAGTGGCGCC
CGAACAGGGACTTGAAAGCGAAAGGGAAACCAGAGGAGCTCTCTCGACGCAGGACTCGGCTTGCTGAAGC
GCGCACGGCAAGAGGCGAGGGGCGGCGACTGGTGAGTACGCCAAAAATTTTGACTAGCGGAGGCTAGAAG
GAGAGAGATGGGTGCGAGAGCGTCAGTATTAAGCGGGGGAGAATTAGATCGCGATGGGAAAAAATTCGGT
TAAGGCCAGGGGGAAAGAAAAAATATAAATTAAAACATATAGTATGGGCAAGCAGGGAGCTAGAACGATT
CGCAGTTAATCCTGGCCTGTTAGAAACATCAGAAGGCTGTAGACAAATACTGGGACAGCTACAACCATCC
CTTCAGACAGGATCAGAAGAACTTAGATCATTATATAATACAGTAGCAACCCTCTATTGTGTGCATCAAA
GGATAGAGATAAAAGACACCAAGGAAGCTTTAGACAAGATAGAGGAAGAGCAAAACAAAAGTAAGACCAC
CGCACAGCAAGCGGCCGCTGATCTTCAGACCTGGAGGAGGAGATATGAGGGACAATTGGAGAAGTGAATT
ATATAAATATAAAGTAGTAAAAATTGAACCATTAGGAGTAGCACCCACCAAGGCAAAGAGAAGAGTGGTG
CAGAGAGAAAAAAGAGCAGTGGGAATAGGAGCTTTGTTCCTTGGGTTCTTGGGAGCAGCAGGAAGCACTA
TGGGCGCAGCGTCAATGACGCTGACGGTACAGGCCAGACAATTATTGTCTGGTATAGTGCAGCAGCAGAA
CAATTTGCTGAGGGCTATTGAGGCGCAACAGCATCTGTTGCAACTCACAGTCTGGGGCATCAAGCAGCTC
CAGGCAAGAATCCTGGCTGTGGAAAGATACCTAAAGGATCAACAGCTCCTGGGGATTTGGGGTTGCTCTG
GAAAACTCATTTGCACCACTGCTGTGCCTTGGAATGCTAGTTGGAGTAATAAATCTCTGGAACAGATTTG
GAATCACACGACCTGGATGGAGTGGGACAGAGAAATTAACAATTACACAAGCTTAATACACTCCTTAATT
GAAGAATCGCAAAACCAGCAAGAAAAGAATGAACAAGAATTATTGGAATTAGATAAATGGGCAAGTTTGT
GGAATTGGTTTAACATAACAAATTGGCTGTGGTATATAAAATTATTCATAATGATAGTAGGAGGCTTGGT
AGGTTTAAGAATAGTTTTTGCTGTACTTTCTATAGTGAATAGAGTTAGGCAGGGATATTCACCATTATCG
TTTCAGACCCACCTCCCAACCCCGAGGGGACCCATGCATTGCATCTCAATTAGTCAGCAACCAGGTGTGG
AAAGTCCCCAGGCTCCCCAGCAGGCAGAAGTATGCAAAGCATGCGTCTCAATTAGTCAGCAACCATAGTC
CCGCCCCTAACTCCGCCCATCCCGCCCCTAACTCCGCCCAGTTCCGCCCATTCTCCGCCCCATGGCTGAC
TAATTTTTTTTATTTATGCAGAGGCCGAGGCCGCCTCGGCCTCTGAGCTATTCCAGAAGTAGTGAGGAGG
CTTTTTTGGAGGCCTAGGCTTTTGCAAAAAGCTTTCTAGAGGTACCACCGGAGCTTACCATGACCGAGTA
CAAGCCCACGGTGCGCCTCGCCACCCGCGACGACGTCCCCAGGGCCGTACGCACCCTCGCCGCCGCGTTC
GCCGACTACCCCGCCACGCGCCACACCGTCGATCCGGACCGCCACATCGAGCGGGTCACCGAGCTGCAAG
AACTCTTCCTCACGCGCGTCGGGCTCGACATCGGCAAGGTGTGGGTCGCGGACGACGGCGCCGCCGTGGC
GGTCTGGACCACGCCGGAGAGCGTCGAAGCGGGGGCGGTGTTCGCCGAGATCGGCCCGCGCATGGCCGAG
TTGAGCGGTTCCCGGCTGGCCGCGCAGCAACAGATGGAAGGCCTCCTGGCGCCGCACCGGCCCAAGGAGC
CCGCGTGGTTCCTGGCCACCGTCGGCGTCTCGCCCGACCACCAGGGCAAGGGTCTGGGCAGCGCCGTCGT
GCTCCCCGGAGTGGAGGCGGCCGAGCGCGCCGGGGTGCCCGCCTTCCTGGAGACCTCCGCGCCCCGCAAC
CTCCCCTTCTACGAGCGGCTCGGCTTCACCGTCACCGCCGACGTCGAGGTGCCCGAAGGACCGCGCACCT
GGTGCATGACCCGCAAGCCCGGTGCCAGTTAACGAATTCTAGATCTTGAGACAAATGGCAGTATTCATCC
ACAATTTTAAAAGAAAAGGGGGGATTGGGGGGTACAGTGCAGGGGAAAGAATAGTAGACATAATAGCAAC
AGACATACAAACTAAAGAATTACAAAAACAAATTACAAAAATTCAAAATTTTCGGGTTTATTACAGGGAC
AGCAGAGATCCACTTTGGCGCCGGCTCGAGGCCTGCAGGTGCAAAGATGGATAAAGTTTTAAACAGAGAG
GAATCTTTGCAGCTAATGGACCTTCTAGGTCTTGAAAGGAGTGGGAATTGGCTCCGGTGCCCGTCAGTGG
GCAGAGCGCACATCGCCCACAGTCCCCGAGAAGTTGGGGGGAGGGGTCGGCAATTGAACCGGTGCCTAGA
GAAGGTGGCGCGGGGTAAACTGGGAAAGTGATGTCGTGTACTGGCTCCGCCTTTTTCCCGAGGGTGGGGG
AGAACCGTATATAAGTGCAGTAGTCGCCGTGAACGTTCTTTTTCGCAACGGGTTTGCCGCCAGAACACAG
GTAAGTGCCGTGTGTGGTTCCCGCGGGCCTGGCCTCTTTACGGGTTATGGCCCTTGCGTGCCTTGAATTA
CTTCCACCTGGCTGCAGTACGTGATTCTTGATCCCGAGCTTCGGGTTGGAAGTGGGTGGGAGAGTTCGAG
GCCTTGCGCTTAAGGAGCCCCTTCGCCTCGTGCTTGAGTTGAGGCCTGGCCTGGGCGCTGGGGCCGCCGC
GTGCGAATCTGGTGGCACCTTCGCGCCTGTCTCGCTGCTTTCGATAAGTCTCTAGCCATTTAAAATTTTT
GATGACCTGCTGCGACGCTTTTTTTCTGGCAAGATAGTCTTGTAAATGCGGGCCAAGATCTGCACACTGG
TATTTCGGTTTTTGGGGCCGCGGGCGGCGACGGGGCCCGTGCGTCCCAGCGCACATGTTCGGCGAGGCGG
GGCCTGCGAGCGCGGCCACCGAGAATCGGACGGGGGTAGTCTCAAGCTGGCCGGCCTGCTCTGGTGCCTG
GCCTCGCGCCGCCGTGTATCGCCCCGCCCTGGGCGGCAAGGCTGGCCCGGTCGGCACCAGTTGCGTGAGC
GGAAAGATGGCCGCTTCCCGGCCCTGCTGCAGGGAGCTCAAAATGGAGGACGCGGCGCTCGGGAGAGCGG
GCGGGTGAGTCACCCACACAAAGGAAAAGGGCCTTTCCGTCCTCAGCCGTCGCTTCATGTGACTCCACGG
AGTACCGGGCGCCGTCCAGGCACCTCGATTAGTTCTCGAGCTTTTGGAGTACGTCGTCTTTAGGTTGGGG
GGAGGGGTTTTATGCGATGGAGTTTCCCCACACTGAGTGGGTGGAGACTGAAGTTAGGCCAGCTTGGCAC
TTGATGTAATTCTCCTTGGAATTTGCCCTTTTTGAGTTTGGATCTTGGTTCATTCTCAAGCCTCAGACAG
TGGTTCAAAGTTTTTTTCTTCCATTTCAGGTGTCGTGAGGCTAGCACCGCCACCATGCTGGGCATGTACG
TGCCGGACAGGTTCTCCCTGAAGTCCTCCCGGGTTCAGGACGGCATGGGGCTCTACACGGCCCGCAGAGT
GCGAAAGGGTGAAAAGTTCGGACCCTTTGCTGGAGAGAAGAGAATGCCTGAAGACTTGGATGAAAATATG
GATTACAGGTTGATGTGGGAGGTTCGTGGGAGTAAGGGAGAAGTTTTGTACATTTTGGATGCTACCAACC
CACGGCACTCCAACTGGCTTCGCTTCGTTCATGAGGCACCATCTCAGGAGCAGAAGAACTTGGCTGCCAT
TCAAGAAGGAGAAAACATTTTCTATTTGGCAGTTGAAGATATAGAAACAGACACGGAGCTTCTGATTGGC
TACCTGGATAGTGACATGGAGGCTGAGGAGGAAGAACAGCAAATTATGACAGTCATCAAAGAAGGGGAAG
TTGAAAATTCTAGAAGACAATCAACAGCGGGCAGAAAAGATCGCCTTGGCTGTAAAGAGGACTATGCTTG
TCCTCAATGTGAATCGAGTTTTACCAGTGAGGATATTCTTGCTGAGCATCTCCAGACATTGCACCAGAAA
CCCACAGAGGAGAAAGAATTTAAGTGCAAGAACTGTGGGAAGAAATTCCCAGTTAAGCAGGCTTTGCAAA
GACATTTTGAGCAGCACCAGGAGACTTGCCGGGGGGATGCCAGGTTTGTGTGCAAGGCTGACAGCTGTGG
AAAGAGGCTGAAGAGCAAGGATGCCCTGAAAAGACACCAGGAAAATGTCCACACTGGAGATCCTAAGAAA
AAGCTTATATGTTCAGTGTGCAATAAAAAGTGTTCTTCAGCATCAAGCCTACAGGAACATAGAAAGATTC
ATGAGATATTTGATTGTCAAGAATGTATGAAGAAATTTATTTCAGCTAATCAGCTAAAACGTCATATGAT
CACCCACTCAGAAAAACGACCCTATAATTGCGAGATTTGTAATAAGTCTTTCAAGAGGCTTGATCAAGTG
GGTGCTCACAAAGTAATACACAGCGAAGACAAACCTTACAAATGCAAACTTTGTGGAAAGGGATTTGCCC
ACAGAAATGTTTACAAGAATCATAAGAAGACCCACTCTGAGGAGAGACCGTTCCAATGTGAAGAATGTAA
AGCTTTGTTCCGGACCCCATTTTCTTTACAGAGACACCTGCTAATACATAACAGTGAGAGGACTTTCAAG
TGCCATCACTGCGATGCTACCTTTAAGAGGAAGGATACATTAAATGTTCATGTCCAGGTGGTTCATGAAA
GACACAAGAAGTATAGGTGTGAGCTATGTAATAAGGCCTTTGTTACACCTTCAGTGCTTAGAAGTCATAA
GAAAACACATACAGGAGAAAAGGAGAAAATCTGTCCATATTGTGGCCAGAAATTTGCCAGCAGTGGTACA
CTCAGAGTTCATATCCGGAGCCACACAGGAGAAGCCGTACAAGTGCTCAGAGTGCAGCAAGGCCTTCAGC
CAGAAGCGAGGCCTGGATAGTAATGAACTAGTCCGTAACTTGAAAGTATTTCGATTTCTTGGCTTTATAT
ATCTTGTGGAAAGGACGAGCCTTCACGGAACACGTACACAAGACGCGTTAAGTCGACAATCAACCTCTGG
ATTACAAAATTTGTGAAAGATTGACTGGTATTCTTAACTATGTTGCTCCTTTTACGCTATGTGGATACGC
TGCTTTAATGCCTTTGTATCATGCTATTGCTTCCCGTATGGCTTTCATTTTCTCCTCCTTGTATAAATCC
TGGTTGCTGTCTCTTTATGAGGAGTTGTGGCCCGTTGTCAGGCAACGTGGCGTGGTGTGCACTGTGTTTG
CTGACGCAACCCCCACTGGTTGGGGCATTGCCACCACCTGTCAGCTCCTTTCCGGGACTTTCGCTTTCCC
CCTCCCTATTGCCACGGCGGAACTCATCGCCGCCTGCCTTGCCCGCTGCTGGACAGGGGCTCGGCTGTTG
GGCACTGACAATTCCGTGGTGTTGTCGGGGAAATCATCGTCCTTTCCTTGGCTGCTCGCCTGTGTTGCCA
CCTGGATTCTGCGCGGGACGTCCTTCTGCTACGTCCCTTCGGCCCTCAATCCAGCGGACCTTCCTTCCCG
CGGCCTGCTGCCGGCTCTGCGGCCTCTTCCGCGTCTTCGCCTTCGCCCTCAGACGAGTCGGATCTCCCTT
TGGGCCGCCTCCCCGCGTCGACTTTAAGACCAATGACTTACAAGGCAGCTGTAGATCTTAGCCACTTTTT
AAAAGAAAAGGGGGGACTGGAAGGGCTAATTCACTCCCAACGAAGACAAGATCTGCTTTTTGCTTGTACT
GGGTCTCTCTGGTTAGACCAGATCTGAGCCTGGGAGCTCTCTGGCTAACTAGGGAACCCACTGCTTAAGC
CTCAATAAAGCTTGCCTTGAGTGCTTCAAGTAGTGTGTGCCCGTCTGTTGTGTGACTCTGGTAACTAGAG
ATCCCTCAGACCCTTTTAGTCAGTGTGGAAAATCTCTAGCAGTACGTATAGTAGTTCATGTCATCTTATT
ATTCAGTATTTATAACTTGCAAAGAAATGAATATCAGAGAGTGAGAGGAACTTGTTTATTGCAGCTTATA
ATGGTTACAAATAAAGCAATAGCATCACAAATTTCACAAATAAAGCATTTTTTTCACTGCATTCTAGTTG
TGGTTTGTCCAAACTCATCAATGTATCTTATCATGTCTGGCTCTAGCTATCCCGCCCCTAACTCCGCCCA
TCCCGCCCCTAACTCCGCCCAGTTCCGCCCATTCTCCGCCCCATGGCTGACTAATTTTTTTTATTTATGC
AGAGGCCGAGGCCGCCTCGGCCTCTGAGCTATTCCAGAAGTAGTGAGGAGGCTTTTTTGGAGGCCTAGGG
ACGTACCCAATTCGCCCTATAGTGAGTCGTATTACGCGCGCTCACTGGCCGTCGTTTTACAACGTCGTGA
CTGGGAAAACCCTGGCGTTACCCAACTTAATCGCCTTGCAGCACATCCCCCTTTCGCCAGCTGGCGTAAT
AGCGAAGAGGCCCGCACCGATCGCCCTTCCCAACAGTTGCGCAGCCTGAATGGCGAATGGG
[124 nt withheld, positions 7202-7325]
C
[91 nt withheld, positions 7327-7417]
A
[49 nt withheld, positions 7419-7467]
CCTTTGACGTTGGAGTCCACGTTCTTT
[37 nt withheld, positions 7495-7531]
ACCCTATCTCGGTCTATTCTTTTGATTTATAAGGGATTTTGCCGATTTCGGCCTATTGGTTAAAAAATGA
GCTGATTTAACAAAAATTTAACGCGAATTTTAACAAAATATTAACGCTTACAATTTAGGTGGCACTTTTC
GGGGAAATGTGCGCGGAACCCCTATTTGTTTATTTTTCTAAATACATTCAAATATGTATCCGCTCATGAG
ACAATAACCCTGATAAATGCTTCAATAATATTGAAAAAGGAAGAGTATGAGTATTCAACATTTCCGTGTC
GCCCTTATTCCCTTTTTTGCGGCATTTTGCCTTCCTGTTTTTGCTCACCCAGAAACGCTGGTGAAAGTAA
AAGATGCTGAAGATCAGTTGGGTGCACGAGTGGGTTACATCGAACTGGATCTCAACAGCGGTAAGATCCT
TGAGAGTTTTCGCCCCGAAGAACGTTTTCCAATGATGAGCACTTTTAAAGTTCTGCTATGTGGCGCGGTA
TTATCCCGTATTGACGCCGGGCAAGAGCAACTCGGTCGCCGCATACACTATTCTCAGAATGACTTGGTTG
AGTACTCACCAGTCACAGAAAAGCATCTTACGGATGGCATGACAGTAAGAGAATTATGCAGTGCTGCCAT
AACCATGAGTGATAACACTGCGGCCAACTTACTTCTGACAACGATCGGAGGACCGAAGGAGCTAACCGCT
TTTTTGCACAACATGGGGGATCATGTAACTCGCCTTGATCGTTGGGAACCGGAGCTGAATGAAGCCATAC
CAAACGACGAGCGTGACACCACGATGCCTGTAGCAATGGCAACAACGTTGCGCAAACTATTAACTGGCGA
ACTACTTACTCTAGCTTCCCGGCAACAATTAATAGACTGGATGGAGGCGGATAAAGTTGCAGGACCACTT
CTGCGCTCGGCCCTTCCGGCTGGCTGGTTTATTGCTGATAAATCTGGAGCCGGTGAGCGTGGGTCTCGCG
GTATCATTGCAGCACTGGGGCCAGATGGTAAGCCCTCCCGTATCGTAGTTATCTACACGACGGGGAGTCA
GGCAACTATGGATGAACGAAATAGACAGATCGCTGAGATAGGTGCCTCACTGATTAAGCATTGGTAACTG
TCAGACCAAGTTTACTCATATATACTTTAGATTGATTTAAAACTTCATTTTTAATTTAAAAGGATCTAGG
TGAAGATCCTTTTTGATAATCTCATGACCAAAATCCCTTAACGTGAGTTTTCGTTCCACTGAGCGTCAGA
CCCCGTAGAAAAGATCAAAGGATCTTCTTGAGATCCTTTTTTTCTGCGCGTAATCTGCTGCTTGCAAACA
AAAAAACCACCGCTACCAGCGGTGGTTTGTTTGCCGGATCAAGAGCTACCAACTCTTTTTCCGAAGGTAA
CTGGCTTCAGCAGAGCGCAGATACCAAATACTGTTCTTCTAGTGTAGCCGTAGTTAGGCCACCACTTCAA
GAACTCTGTAGCACCGCCTACATACCTCGCTCTGCTAATCCTGTTACCAGTGGCTGCTGCCAGTGGCGAT
AAGTCGTGTCTTACCGGGTTGGACTCAAGACGATAGTTACCGGATAAGGCGCAGCGGTCGGGCTGAACGG
GGGGTTCGTGCACACAGCCCAGCTTGGAGCGAACGACCTACACCGAACTGAGATACCTACAGCGTGAGCT
ATGAGAAAGCGCCACGCTTCCCGAAGGGAGAAAGGCGGACAGGTATCCGGTAAGCGGCAGGGTCGGAACA
GGAGAGCGCACGAGGGAGCTTCCAGGGGGAAACGCCTGGTATCTTTATAGTCCTGTCGGGTTTCGCCACC
TCTGACTTGAGCGTCGATTTTTGTGATGCTCGTCAGGGGGGCGGAGCCTATGGAAAAACGCCAGCAACGC
GGCCTTTTTACGGTTCCTGGCCTTTTGCTGGCCTTTTGCTCACATGTTCTTTCCTGCGTTATCCCCTGAT
TCTGTGGATAACCGTATTACCGCCTTTGAGTGAGCTGATACCGCTCGCCGCAGCCGAACGACCGAGCGCA
GCGAGTCAGTGAGCGAGGAAGCGGAAGAGCGCCCAATACGCAAACCGCCTCTCCCCGCGCGTTGGCCGAT
TCATTAATGCAGCTGGCACGACAGGTTTCCCGACTGGAAAGCGGGCAGTGAGCGCAACGCAATTAATGTG
AGTTAGCTCACTCATTAGGCACCCCAGGCTTTACACTTTATGCTTCCGGCTCGTATGTTGTGTGGAATTG
TGAGCGGATAACAATTTCACACAGGAAACAGCTATGACCATGATTACGCCAAGCGCGCAATTAACCCTCA
CTAAAGGGAACAAAAGCTGGAGCTGCAAGC
