>Addgene plasmid #143358 | TFORF2271 | depositor partial sequence | sequence record 282212 | Insert
ACCGCCACCATGCTGGGCATGTACGTGCCGGACAGGTTCTCCCTGAAGTCCTCCCGGGTTCAGGACGGCA
TGGGGCTCTACACGGCCCGCAGAGTGCGAAAGGGTGAAAAGTTCGGACCCTTTGCTGGAGAGAAGAGAAT
GCCTGAAGACTTGGATGAAAATATGGATTACAGGTTGATGTGGGAGGTTCGTGGGAGTAAGGGAGAAGTT
TTGTACATTTTGGATGCTACCAACCCACGGCACTCCAACTGGCTTCGCTTCGTTCATGAGGCACCATCTC
AGGAGCAGAAGAACTTGGCTGCCATTCAAGAAGGAGAAAACATTTTCTATTTGGCAGTTGAAGATATAGA
AACAGACACGGAGCTTCTGATTGGCTACCTGGATAGTGACATGGAGGCTGAGGAGGAAGAACAGCAAATT
ATGACAGTCATCAAAGAAGGGGAAGTTGAAAATTCTAGAAGACAATCAACAGCGGGCAGAAAAGATCGCC
TTGGCTGTAAAGAGGACTATGCTTGTCCTCAATGTGAATCGAGTTTTACCAGTGAGGATATTCTTGCTGA
GCATCTCCAGACATTGCACCAGAAACCCACAGAGGAGAAAGAATTTAAGTGCAAGAACTGTGGGAAGAAA
TTCCCAGTTAAGCAGGCTTTGCAAAGACATTTTGAGCAGCACCAGGAGACTTGCCGGGGGGATGCCAGGT
TTGTGTGCAAGGCTGACAGCTGTGGAAAGAGGCTGAAGAGCAAGGATGCCCTGAAAAGACACCAGGAAAA
TGTCCACACTGGAGATCCTAAGAAAAAGCTTATATGTTCAGTGTGCAATAAAAAGTGTTCTTCAGCATCA
AGCCTACAGGAACATAGAAAGATTCATGAGATATTTGATTGTCAAGAATGTATGAAGAAATTTATTTCAG
CTAATCAGCTAAAACGTCATATGATCACCCACTCAGAAAAACGACCCTATAATTGCGAGATTTGTAATAA
GTCTTTCAAGAGGCTTGATCAAGTGGGTGCTCACAAAGTAATACACAGCGAAGACAAACCTTACAAATGC
AAACTTTGTGGAAAGGGATTTGCCCACAGAAATGTTTACAAGAATCATAAGAAGACCCACTCTGAGGAGA
GACCGTTCCAATGTGAAGAATGTAAAGCTTTGTTCCGGACCCCATTTTCTTTACAGAGACACCTGCTAAT
ACATAACAGTGAGAGGACTTTCAAGTGCCATCACTGCGATGCTACCTTTAAGAGGAAGGATACATTAAAT
GTTCATGTCCAGGTGGTTCATGAAAGACACAAGAAGTATAGGTGTGAGCTATGTAATAAGGCCTTTGTTA
CACCTTCAGTGCTTAGAAGTCATAAGAAAACACATACAGGAGAAAAGGAGAAAATCTGTCCATATTGTGG
CCAGAAATTTGCCAGCAGTGGTACACTCAGAGTTCATATCCGGAGCCACACAGGAGAAGCCGTACAAGTG
CTCAGAGTGCAGCAAGGCCTTCAGCCAGAAGCGAGGCCTGGATAGTAATGAACTAGTCCGTAACTTGAAA
GTATTTCGATTTCTTGGCTTTATATATCTTGTGGAAAGGACGAGCCTTCACGGAACACGTACACAAG
