>Addgene plasmid #143358 | TFORF2271 | depositor partial sequence | sequence record 282213 | Barcode
GCCTTCACGGAACACGTACACAAG
